>Addgene plasmid #8356 | GADD45 WT-luc | addgene full sequence | sequence record 176423 | Addgene NGS Result
GGCCTCTTCGCTATTACGCCAGCCCAAGCTACCATGATAAGTAAGTAATATTAAGGTACGGGAGGTACTT
GGAGCGGCCGCAATAAAATATCTTTATTTTCATTACATCTGTGTGTTGGTTTTTTGTGTGAATCGATAGT
ACTAACATACGCTCTCCATCAAAACAAAACGAAACAAAACAAACTAGCAAAATAGGCTGTCCCCAGTGCA
AGTGCAGGTGCCAGAACATTTCTCTATCGATAGGTACCGAGCTCTTACGCGTGCTAGCCCGGGCTCGAGA
TCTGCGATCTAAGTAAGCTTAGGGCATATCGAGAGCATTTTGAATTTAGACTTGTGGGCTGTGTGGGTGT
CAGATGGTTGTCTCTCAGCTGGTGGGCGTCCAGAAGGATCCTTGTTTGGGCAAGGCTCTTTGAGAAAGGA
GAATCTGGGTTGCCAGGGATTCCCACATGTGGTCACCAGCTCCCCACGCAGACCAGCTCACGATTTCCCA
GTTACACCGGGCAGGTGGGAAACCGTTCTGCTTTCTGTGGAAAAGATTCTAACTTGGTTCCCTGCCATCC
CTGAATACAAACGGGTTGGTTTTTCTTTTTTGAGCTTCCAACCCTTGCAGCTTTCCGAAAATAAATCAAA
CCAGCCATCAAGGCACCGAAATAATACTACTGCTAATAAGCAGCTTCGCCTAGACTTAGATAAACAACAC
TTCTGAGGTAAACTTTGCCCCGGAGGTCTGGAGACACTTTTTTAATGTAACCTGCTTACTAATAATTACT
AGACTTCAGTGCATTAACCCTGGAAATAGATTTTAATAGCCACCCCTTAAAACAAAAGACATGAAAAGAT
AATAAGAAAAAAGTGCCGCAACTATTATAGAAAAACACTTGGCAGCCTGCTTCAGCCCAAGCTGAGGCCA
CCTCTAGCCTCTGCTAAAGCCCCCCACTCCCAATGGTCCCCGCCAACCGGATAAGAGTGCGCGCGGGACC
CGCCTTCCCCTCTCGGCACCGCCCCCGCCCCCGCCCCCTCGGCTCGCCTCCCGCGTGGCTCCTCCCTTTT
CCGCTCCTCTCAACCTGACTCCAGGAGCTGGGGTCAAATTGCTGGAGCAGGCTGATTTGCATAGCCCAAT
GGCCAAGCTGCATGCAAATGAGGCGGAAGGTGGTTGGCTGAGGGTTGGCAGGATAACCCCGGAGAGCGGG
GCCCTTTGTCCTCCAGTGGCTGGTAGGCAGTGGCTGGGAGGAGATCAAGCTTATGATCTGCGATCTAAGT
AAGCTTGGCATTCCGGTACTGTTGGTAAAGCCACCATGGAAGACGCCAAAAACATAAAGAAAGGCCCGGC
GCCATTCTATCCGCTGGAAGATGGAACCGCTGGAGAGCAACTGCATAAGGCTATGAAGAGATACGCCCTG
GTTCCTGGAACAATTGCTTTTACAGATGCACATATCGAGGTGGACATCACTTACGCTGAGTACTTCGAAA
TGTCCGTTCGGTTGGCAGAAGCTATGAAACGATATGGGCTGAATACAAATCACAGAATCGTCGTATGCAG
TGAAAACTCTCTTCAATTCTTTATGCCGGTGTTGGGCGCGTTATTTATCGGAGTTGCAGTTGCGCCCGCG
AACGACATTTATAATGAACGTGAATTGCTCAACAGTATGGGCATTTCGCAGCCTACCGTGGTGTTCGTTT
CCAAAAAGGGGTTGCAAAAAATTTTGAACGTGCAAAAAAAGCTCCCAATCATCCAAAAAATTATTATCAT
GGATTCTAAAACGGATTACCAGGGATTTCAGTCGATGTACACGTTCGTCACATCTCATCTACCTCCCGGT
TTTAATGAATACGATTTTGTGCCAGAGTCCTTCGATAGGGACAAGACAATTGCACTGATCATGAACTCCT
CTGGATCTACTGGTCTGCCTAAAGGTGTCGCTCTGCCTCATAGAACTGCCTGCGTGAGATTCTCGCATGC
CAGAGATCCTATTTTTGGCAATCAAATCATTCCGGATACTGCGATTTTAAGTGTTGTTCCATTCCATCAC
GGTTTTGGAATGTTTACTACACTCGGATATTTGATATGTGGATTTCGAGTCGTCTTAATGTATAGATTTG
AAGAAGAGCTGTTTCTGAGGAGCCTTCAGGATTACAAGATTCAAAGTGCGCTGCTGGTGCCAACCCTATT
CTCCTTCTTCGCCAAAAGCACTCTGATTGACAAATACGATTTATCTAATTTACACGAAATTGCTTCTGGT
GGCGCTCCCCTCTCTAAGGAAGTCGGGGAAGCGGTTGCCAAGAGGTTCCATCTGCCAGGTATCAGGCAAG
GATATGGGCTCACTGAGACTACATCAGCTATTCTGATTACACCCGAGGGGGATGATAAACCGGGCGCGGT
CGGTAAAGTTGTTCCATTTTTTGAAGCGAAGGTTGTGGATCTGGATACCGGGAAAACGCTGGGCGTTAAT
CAAAGAGGCGAACTGTGTGTGAGAGGTCCTATGATTATGTCCGGTTATGTAAACAATCCGGAAGCGACCA
ACGCCTTGATTGACAAGGATGGATGGCTACATTCTGGAGACATAGCTTACTGGGACGAAGACGAACACTT
CTTCATCGTTGACCGCCTGAAGTCTCTGATTAAGTACAAAGGCTATCAGGTGGCTCCCGCTGAATTGGAA
TCCATCTTGCTCCAACACCCCAACATCTTCGACGCAGGTGTCGCAGGTCTTCCCGACGATGACGCCGGTG
AACTTCCCGCCGCCGTTGTTGTTTTGGAGCACGGAAAGACGATGACGGAAAAAGAGATCGTGGATTACGT
CGCCAGTCAAGTAACAACCGCGAAAAAGTTGCGCGGAGGAGTTGTGTTTGTGGACGAAGTACCGAAAGGT
CTTACCGGAAAACTCGACGCAAGAAAAATCAGAGAGATCCTCATAAAGGCCAAGAAGGGCGGAAAGATCG
CCGTGTAATTCTAGAGTCGGGGCGGCCGGCCGCTTCGAGCAGACATGATAAGATACATTGATGAGTTTGG
ACAAACCACAACTAGAATGCAGTGAAAAAAATGCTTTATTTGTGAAATTTGTGATGCTATTGCTTTATTT
GTAACCATTATAAGCTGCAATAAACAAGTTAACAACAACAATTGCATTCATTTTATGTTTCAGGTTCAGG
GGGAGGTGTGGGAGGTTTTTTAAAGCAAGTAAAACCTCTACAAATGTGGTAAAATCGATAAGGATCCGTC
GACCGATGCCCTTGAGAGCCTTCAACCCAGTCAGCTCCTTCCGGTGGGCGCGGGGCATGACTATCGTCGC
CGCACTTATGACTGTCTTCTTTATCATGCAACTCGTAGGACAGGTGCCGGCAGCGCTCTTCCGCTTCCTC
GCTCACTGACTCGCTGCGCTCGGTCGTTCGGCTGCGGCGAGCGGTATCAGCTCACTCAAAGGCGGTAATA
CGGTTATCCACAGAATCAGGGGATAACGCAGGAAAGAACATGTGAGCAAAAGGCCAGCAAAAGGCCAGGA
ACCGTAAAAAGGCCGCGTTGCTGGCGTTTTTCCATAGGCTCCGCCCCCCTGACGAGCATCACAAAAATCG
ACGCTCAAGTCAGAGGTGGCGAAACCCGACAGGACTATAAAGATACCAGGCGTTTCCCCCTGGAAGCTCC
CTCGTGCGCTCTCCTGTTCCGACCCTGCCGCTTACCGGATACCTGTCCGCCTTTCTCCCTTCGGGAAGCG
TGGCGCTTTCTCATAGCTCACGCTGTAGGTATCTCAGTTCGGTGTAGGTCGTTCGCTCCAAGCTGGGCTG
TGTGCACGAACCCCCCGTTCAGCCCGACCGCTGCGCCTTATCCGGTAACTATCGTCTTGAGTCCAACCCG
GTAAGACACGACTTATCGCCACTGGCAGCAGCCACTGGTAACAGGATTAGCAGAGCGAGGTATGTAGGCG
GTGCTACAGAGTTCTTGAAGTGGTGGCCTAACTACGGCTACACTAGAAGAACAGTATTTGGTATCTGCGC
TCTGCTGAAGCCAGTTACCTTCGGAAAAAGAGTTGGTAGCTCTTGATCCGGCAAACAAACCACCGCTGGT
AGCGGTGGTTTTTTTGTTTGCAAGCAGCAGATTACGCGCAGAAAAAAAGGATCTCAAGAAGATCCTTTGA
TCTTTTCTACGGGGTCTGACGCTCAGTGGAACGAAAACTCACGTTAAGGGATTTTGGTCATGAGATTATC
AAAAAGGATCTTCACCTAGATCCTTTTAAATTAAAAATGAAGTTTTAAATCAATCTAAAGTATATATGAG
TAAACTTGGTCTGACAGTTACCAATGCTTAATCAGTGAGGCACCTATCTCAGCGATCTGTCTATTTCGTT
CATCCATAGTTGCCTGACTCCCCGTCGTGTAGATAACTACGATACGGGAGGGCTTACCATCTGGCCCCAG
TGCTGCAATGATACCGCGAGACCCACGCTCACCGGCTCCAGATTTATCAGCAATAAACCAGCCAGCCGGA
AGGGCCGAGCGCAGAAGTGGTCCTGCAACTTTATCCGCCTCCATCCAGTCTATTAATTGTTGCCGGGAAG
CTAGAGTAAGTAGTTCGCCAGTTAATAGTTTGCGCAACGTTGTTGCCATTGCTACAGGCATCGTGGTGTC
ACGCTCGTCGTTTGGTATGGCTTCATTCAGCTCCGGTTCCCAACGATCAAGGCGAGTTACATGATCCCCC
ATGTTGTGCAAAAAAGCGGTTAGCTCCTTCGGTCCTCCGATCGTTGTCAGAAGTAAGTTGGCCGCAGTGT
TATCACTCATGGTTATGGCAGCACTGCATAATTCTCTTACTGTCATGCCATCCGTAAGATGCTTTTCTGT
GACTGGTGAGTACTCAACCAAGTCATTCTGAGAATAGTGTATGCGGCGACCGAGTTGCTCTTGCCCGGCG
TCAATACGGGATAATACCGCGCCACATAGCAGAACTTTAAAAGTGCTCATCATTGGAAAACGTTCTTCGG
GGCGAAAACTCTCAAGGATCTTACCGCTGTTGAGATCCAGTTCGATGTAACCCACTCGTGCACCCAACTG
ATCTTCAGCATCTTTTACTTTCACCAGCGTTTCTGGGTGAGCAAAAACAGGAAGGCAAAATGCCGCAAAA
AAGGGAATAAGGGCGACACGGAAATGTTGAATACTCATACTCTTCCTTTTTCAATATTATTGAAGCATTT
ATCAGGGTTATTGTCTCATGAGCGGATACATATTTGAATGTATTTAGAAAAATAAACAAATAGGGGTTCC
GCGCACATTTCCCCGAAAAGTGCCACCTG
[124 nt withheld, positions 5280-5403]
C
[91 nt withheld, positions 5405-5495]
A
[49 nt withheld, positions 5497-5545]
CCTTTGACGTTGGAGTCCACGTTCTTT
[37 nt withheld, positions 5573-5609]
ACCCTATCTCGGTCTATTCTTTTGATTTATAAGGGATTTTGCCGATTTCGGCCTATTGGTTAAAAAATGA
GCTGATTTAACAAAAATTTAACGCGAATTTTAACAAAATATTAACGCTTACAATTTGCCATTCGCCATTC
AGGCTGCGCAACTGTTGGGAAGGGCGATCGGTGCG
Features (pLannotate 1.2.2; 11 found; start..end, strand, type, name):
     82..130     +  polyA_signal   poly(A) signal: synthetic polyadenylation signal
    144..235     +  misc_feature   pause site: RNA polymerase II transcriptional pause signal from the human α2 globin gene
   1296..2948    +  CDS            luciferase: firefly luciferase; luc+; enhanced luc+ version of the luciferase gene
   2989..3110    -  polyA_signal   SV40 poly(A) signal: SV40 polyadenylation signal
   3133..3201    -  CDS            large T antigen (fragment): large T antigen from SV40 (simian virus 40)
   3217..3349    +  CDS            TcR (fragment): tetracycline efflux protein; tet; confers resistance to tetracycline
   3529..4117    -  rep_origin     ori: high-copy-number ColE1/pMB1/pBR322/pUC origin of replication
   4288..5148    -  CDS            AmpR: β-lactamase; bla; confers resistance to ampicillin, carbenicillin, and related antibiotics
   5149..5253    -  promoter       AmpR promoter: bla
   5280..5708    +  rep_origin     f1 ori (sequence partly withheld): f1 bacteriophage origin of replication; arrow indicates direction of (+) strand synthesis
   5740..23      -  CDS            lacZα (fragment) (across the origin): LacZα fragment of β-galactosidase; lacZ fragment
