[The description below was written by a language model from this plasmid's Addgene catalogue record and pLannotate feature annotations shown in this document.]
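Description:
GADD45 WT-luc is a firefly luciferase reporter plasmid built on the pGL3 backbone, in which the wild-type promoter of the human GADD45A gene (also known as DDIT1 or GADD45) has been inserted by restriction cloning upstream of the luc+ coding sequence. The catalogue lists luciferase as a C-terminal "tag", but the arrangement is best understood as a transcriptional reporter: the promoter fragment drives luciferase expression in transfected mammalian cells, so light output reflects promoter activity. The feature table does not annotate the promoter itself. It presumably lies in the roughly 1 kb unannotated stretch between the upstream pause site and the start of the luciferase gene, but the record does not give its exact boundaries or length.

The remaining elements are those typical of pGL3. A synthetic poly(A) signal and the RNA polymerase II transcriptional pause site from the human α2 globin gene sit upstream of the cloning region, reducing background signal from spurious read-through transcription originating in the backbone. An SV40 poly(A) signal follows luciferase to terminate and process the reporter transcript. The plasmid is propagated in E. coli at high copy through a ColE1/pUC-type origin and selected with ampicillin via the bla gene and its promoter. An f1 origin allows single-stranded DNA production. Short fragments annotated as SV40 large T antigen, TcR and lacZα are non-functional backbone remnants.

The associated publication concerns stimulation of a DNA repair pathway by the forkhead transcription factor FOXO3a through Gadd45. This is consistent with use of the construct to measure transcriptional activation of the GADD45 promoter, with the "WT" label suggesting that it serves as the reference for comparison with mutated promoter versions.
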