Addgene plasmid #8356: GADD45 WT-luc
Depositing lab: Michael Greenberg. Depositing organization: Boston Children's Hospital. Publication: DNA repair pathway stimulated by the forkhead transcription factor FOXO3a through the Gadd45 protein. Tran H, Brunet A, Grenier JM, Datta SR, Fornace AJ Jr, DiStefano PS, Chiang LW, Greenberg ME. Science 2002 Apr 19;296(5567):530-4. 10.1126/science.1068712 PubMed 11964479.
Backbone
  Vector backbone: pGL3
  Backbone size w/o insert (bp): 5000
  Vector type: Mammalian Expression, Luciferase
Growth in bacteria
  Bacterial resistance: Ampicillin, 100 μg/mL
  Growth temperature: 37°C
  Growth strain: DH5alpha
  Copy number: High Copy
Gene/Insert
  Gene/Insert name: GADD45 promoter WT
  Species: H. sapiens (human)
  Entrez Gene: GADD45A (a.k.a. DDIT1, GADD45)
  Tag / fusion protein: luciferase (C terminal on backbone)
  Cloning method: Restriction Enzyme
  Sequencing primers: 5′ RVprimer3; 3′ LucNrev
Terms and licenses: Academic/Nonprofit Terms; Industry Terms: Not Available to Industry
How to cite: GADD45 WT-luc was a gift from Michael Greenberg (Addgene plasmid # 8356 ; http://n2t.net/addgene:8356 ; RRID:Addgene_8356)
